>Addgene plasmid #233625 | psiCHECK2-7xCGCGCG | addgene full sequence | sequence record 464902 | Addgene NGS Result
AGATCTGCGCAGCACCATGGCCTGAAATAACCTCTGAAAGAGGAACTTGGTTAGGTACCTTCTGAGGCGG
AAAGAACCAGCTGTGGAATGTGTGTCAGTTAGGGTGTGGAAAGTCCCCAGGCTCCCCAGCAGGCAGAAGT
ATGCAAAGCATGCATCTCAATTAGTCAGCAACCAGGTGTGGAAAGTCCCCAGGCTCCCCAGCAGGCAGAA
GTATGCAAAGCATGCATCTCAATTAGTCAGCAACCATAGTCCCGCCCCTAACTCCGCCCATCCCGCCCCT
AACTCCGCCCAGTTCCGCCCATTCTCCGCCCCATGGCTGACTAATTTTTTTTATTTATGCAGAGGCCGAG
GCCGCCTCGGCCTCTGAGCTATTCCAGAAGTAGTGAGGAGGCTTTTTTGGAGGCCTAGGCTTTTGCAAAA
AGCTTGATTCTTCTGACACAACAGTCTCGAACTTAAGCTGCAGAAGTTGGTCGTGAGGCACTGGGCAGGT
AAGTATCAAGGTTACAAGACAGGTTTAAGGAGACCAATAGAAACTGGGCTTGTCGAGACAGAGAAGACTC
TTGCGTTTCTGATAGGCACCTATTGGTCTTACTGACATCCACTTTGCCTTTCTCTCCACAGGTGTCCACT
CCCAGTTCAATTACAGCTCTTAAGGCTAGAGTACTTAATACGACTCACTATAGGGAACGCGCGCAACAAC
GCGCGCAACAACGCGCGCAACAACGCGCGCAACAACGCGCGCAACAACGCGCGCAACAACGCGCGCACCA
TGGCTTCCAAGGTGTACGACCCCGAGCAACGCAAACGCATGATCACTGGGCCTCAGTGGTGGGCTCGCTG
CAAGCAAATGAACGTGCTGGACTCCTTCATCAACTACTATGATTCCGAGAAGCACGCCGAGAACGCCGTG
ATTTTTCTGCATGGTAACGCTGCCTCCAGCTACCTGTGGAGGCACGTCGTGCCTCACATCGAGCCCGTGG
CTAGATGCATCATCCCTGATCTGATCGGAATGGGTAAGTCCGGCAAGAGCGGGAATGGCTCATATCGCCT
CCTGGATCACTACAAGTACCTCACCGCTTGGTTCGAGCTGCTGAACCTTCCAAAGAAAATCATCTTTGTG
GGCCACGACTGGGGGGCTTGTCTGGCCTTTCACTACTCCTACGAGCACCAAGACAAGATCAAGGCCATCG
TCCATGCTGAGAGTGTCGTGGACGTGATCGAGTCCTGGGACGAGTGGCCTGACATCGAGGAGGATATCGC
CCTGATCAAGAGCGAAGAGGGCGAGAAAATGGTGCTTGAGAATAACTTCTTCGTCGAGACCATGCTCCCA
AGCAAGATCATGCGGAAACTGGAGCCTGAGGAGTTCGCTGCCTACCTGGAGCCATTCAAGGAGAAGGGCG
AGGTTAGACGGCCTACCCTCTCCTGGCCTCGCGAGATCCCTCTCGTTAAGGGAGGCAAGCCCGACGTCGT
CCAGATTGTCCGCAACTACAACGCCTACCTTCGGGCCAGCGACGATCTGCCTAAGATGTTCATCGAGTCC
GACCCTGGGTTCTTTTCCAACGCTATTGTCGAGGGAGCTAAGAAGTTCCCTAACACCGAGTTCGTGAAGG
TGAAGGGCCTCCACTTCAGCCAGGAGGACGCTCCAGATGAAATGGGTAAGTACATCAAGAGCTTCGTGGA
GCGCGTGCTGAAGAACGAGCAGTAATTCTAGGCGATCGCTCGAGCCCGGGAATTCGTTTAAACCTAGAGC
GGCCGCTGGCCGCAATAAAATATCTTTATTTTCATTACATCTGTGTGTTGGTTTTTTGTGTGAGGATCTA
AATGAGTCTTCGGACCTCGCGGGGGCCGCTTAAGCGGTGGTTAGGGTTTGTCTGACGCGGGGGGAGGGGG
AAGGAACGAAACACTCTCATTCGGAGGCGGCTCGGGGTTTGGTCTTGGTGGCCACGGGCACGCAGAAGAG
CGCCGCGATCCTCTTAAGCACCCCCCCGCCCTCCGTGGAGGCGGGGGTTTGGTCGGCGGGTGGTAACTGG
CGGGCCGCTGACTCGGGCGGGTCGCGCGCCCCAGAGTGTGACCTTTTCGGTCTGCTCGCAGACCCCCGGG
CGGCGCCGCCGCGGCGGCGACGGGCTCGCTGGGTCCTAGGCTCCATGGGGACCGTATACGTGGACAGGCT
CTGGAGCATCCGCACGACTGCGGTGATATTACCGGAGACCTTCTGCGGGACGAGCCGGGTCACGCGGCTG
ACGCGGAGCGTCCGTTGGGCGACAAACACCAGGACGGGGCACAGGTACACTATCTTGTCACCCGGAGGCG
CGAGGGACTGCAGGAGCTTCAGGGAGTGGCGCAGCTGCTTCATCCCCGTGGCCCGTTGCTCGCGTTTGCT
GGCGGTGTCCCCGGAAGAAATATATTTGCATGTCTTTAGTTCTATGATGACACAAACCCCGCCCAGCGTC
TTGTCATTGGCGAATTCGAACACGCAGATGCAGTCGGGGCGGCGCGGTCCCAGGTCCACTTCGCATATTA
AGGTGACGCGTGTGGCCTCGAACACCGAGCGACCCTGCAGCGACCCGCTTAAAAGCTTGGCATTCCGGTA
CTGTTGGTAAAGCCACCATGGCCGATGCTAAGAACATTAAGAAGGGCCCTGCTCCCTTCTACCCTCTGGA
GGATGGCACCGCTGGCGAGCAGCTGCACAAGGCCATGAAGAGGTATGCCCTGGTGCCTGGCACCATTGCC
TTCACCGATGCCCACATTGAGGTGGACATCACCTATGCCGAGTACTTCGAGATGTCTGTGCGCCTGGCCG
AGGCCATGAAGAGGTACGGCCTGAACACCAACCACCGCATCGTGGTGTGCTCTGAGAACTCTCTGCAGTT
CTTCATGCCAGTGCTGGGCGCCCTGTTCATCGGAGTGGCCGTGGCCCCTGCTAACGACATTTACAACGAG
CGCGAGCTGCTGAACAGCATGGGCATTTCTCAGCCTACCGTGGTGTTCGTGTCTAAGAAGGGCCTGCAGA
AGATCCTGAACGTGCAGAAGAAGCTGCCTATCATCCAGAAGATCATCATCATGGACTCTAAGACCGACTA
CCAGGGCTTCCAGAGCATGTACACATTCGTGACATCTCATCTGCCTCCTGGCTTCAACGAGTACGACTTC
GTGCCAGAGTCTTTCGACAGGGACAAAACCATTGCCCTGATCATGAACAGCTCTGGGTCTACCGGCCTGC
CTAAGGGCGTGGCCCTGCCTCATCGCACCGCCTGTGTGCGCTTCTCTCACGCCCGCGACCCTATTTTCGG
CAACCAGATCATCCCCGACACCGCTATTCTGAGCGTGGTGCCATTCCACCACGGCTTCGGCATGTTCACC
ACCCTGGGCTACCTGATTTGCGGCTTTCGGGTGGTGCTGATGTACCGCTTCGAGGAGGAGCTGTTCCTGC
GCAGCCTGCAAGACTACAAAATTCAGTCTGCCCTGCTGGTGCCAACCCTGTTCAGCTTCTTCGCTAAGAG
CACCCTGATCGACAAGTACGACCTGTCTAACCTGCACGAGATTGCCTCTGGCGGCGCCCCACTGTCTAAG
GAGGTGGGCGAAGCCGTGGCCAAGCGCTTTCATCTGCCAGGCATCCGCCAGGGCTACGGCCTGACCGAGA
CAACCAGCGCCATTCTGATTACCCCAGAGGGCGACGACAAGCCTGGCGCCGTGGGCAAGGTGGTGCCATT
CTTCGAGGCCAAGGTGGTGGACCTGGACACCGGCAAGACCCTGGGAGTGAACCAGCGCGGCGAGCTGTGT
GTGCGCGGCCCTATGATTATGTCCGGCTACGTGAATAACCCTGAGGCCACAAACGCCCTGATCGACAAGG
ACGGCTGGCTGCACTCTGGCGACATTGCCTACTGGGACGAGGACGAGCACTTCTTCATCGTGGACCGCCT
GAAGTCTCTGATCAAGTACAAGGGCTACCAGGTGGCCCCAGCCGAGCTGGAGTCTATCCTGCTGCAGCAC
CCTAACATTTTCGACGCCGGAGTGGCCGGCCTGCCCGACGACGATGCCGGCGAGCTGCCTGCCGCCGTCG
TCGTGCTGGAACACGGCAAGACCATGACCGAGAAGGAGATCGTGGACTATGTGGCCAGCCAGGTGACAAC
CGCCAAGAAGCTGCGCGGCGGAGTGGTGTTCGTGGACGAGGTGCCCAAGGGCCTGACCGGCAAGCTGGAC
GCCCGCAAGATCCGCGAGATCCTGATCAAGGCTAAGAAAGGCGGCAAGATCGCCGTGTAATAATTCTAGA
GTCGGGGCGGCCGGCCGCTTCGAGCAGACATGATAAGATACATTGATGAGTTTGGACAAACCACAACTAG
AATGCAGTGAAAAAAATGCTTTATTTGTGAAATTTGTGATGCTATTGCTTTATTTGTAACCATTATAAGC
TGCAATAAACAAGTTAACAACAACAATTGCATTCATTTTATGTTTCAGGTTCAGGGGGAGGTGTGGGAGG
TTTTTTAAAGCAAGTAAAACCTCTACAAATGTGGTAAAATCGATAAGGATCCAGGTGGCACTTTTCGGGG
AAATGTGCGCGGAACCCCTATTTGTTTATTTTTCTAAATACATTCAAATATGTATCCGCTCATGAGACAA
TAACCCTGATAAATGCTTCAATAATATTGAAAAAGGAAGAGTATGAGTATTCAACATTTCCGTGTCGCCC
TTATTCCCTTTTTTGCGGCATTTTGCCTTCCTGTTTTTGCTCACCCAGAAACGCTGGTGAAAGTAAAAGA
TGCTGAAGATCAGTTGGGTGCACGAGTGGGTTACATCGAACTGGATCTCAACAGCGGTAAGATCCTTGAG
AGTTTTCGCCCCGAAGAACGTTTTCCAATGATGAGCACTTTTAAAGTTCTGCTATGTGGCGCGGTATTAT
CCCGTATTGACGCCGGGCAAGAGCAACTCGGTCGCCGCATACACTATTCTCAGAATGACTTGGTTGAGTA
CTCACCAGTCACAGAAAAGCATCTTACGGATGGCATGACAGTAAGAGAATTATGCAGTGCTGCCATAACC
ATGAGTGATAACACTGCGGCCAACTTACTTCTGACAACGATCGGAGGACCGAAGGAGCTAACCGCTTTTT
TGCACAACATGGGGGATCATGTAACTCGCCTTGATCGTTGGGAACCGGAGCTGAATGAAGCCATACCAAA
CGACGAGCGTGACACCACGATGCCTGTAGCAATGGCAACAACGTTGCGCAAACTATTAACTGGCGAACTA
CTTACTCTAGCTTCCCGGCAACAATTAATAGACTGGATGGAGGCGGATAAAGTTGCAGGACCACTTCTGC
GCTCGGCCCTTCCGGCTGGCTGGTTTATTGCTGATAAATCTGGAGCCGGTGAGCGTGGGTCTCGCGGTAT
CATTGCAGCACTGGGGCCAGATGGTAAGCCCTCCCGTATCGTAGTTATCTACACGACGGGGAGTCAGGCA
ACTATGGATGAACGAAATAGACAGATCGCTGAGATAGGTGCCTCACTGATTAAGCATTGGTAACTGTCAG
ACCAAGTTTACTCATATATACTTTAGATTGATTTAAAACTTCATTTTTAATTTAAAAGGATCTAGGTGAA
GATCCTTTTTGATAATCTCATGACCAAAATCCCTTAACGTGAGTTTTCGTTCCACTGAGCGTCAGACCCC
GTAGAAAAGATCAAAGGATCTTCTTGAGATCCTTTTTTTCTGCGCGTAATCTGCTGCTTGCAAACAAAAA
AACCACCGCTACCAGCGGTGGTTTGTTTGCCGGATCAAGAGCTACCAACTCTTTTTCCGAAGGTAACTGG
CTTCAGCAGAGCGCAGATACCAAATACTGTTCTTCTAGTGTAGCCGTAGTTAGGCCACCACTTCAAGAAC
TCTGTAGCACCGCCTACATACCTCGCTCTGCTAATCCTGTTACCAGTGGCTGCTGCCAGTGGCGATAAGT
CGTGTCTTACCGGGTTGGACTCAAGACGATAGTTACCGGATAAGGCGCAGCGGTCGGGCTGAACGGGGGG
TTCGTGCACACAGCCCAGCTTGGAGCGAACGACCTACACCGAACTGAGATACCTACAGCGTGAGCTATGA
GAAAGCGCCACGCTTCCCGAAGGGAGAAAGGCGGACAGGTATCCGGTAAGCGGCAGGGTCGGAACAGGAG
AGCGCACGAGGGAGCTTCCAGGGGGAAACGCCTGGTATCTTTATAGTCCTGTCGGGTTTCGCCACCTCTG
ACTTGAGCGTCGATTTTTGTGATGCTCGTCAGGGGGGCGGAGCCTATGGAAAAACGCCAGCAACGCGGCC
TTTTTACGGTTCCTGGCCTTTTGCTGGCCTTTTGCTCACATGGCTCGAC
Features (pLannotate 1.2.2; 12 found; start..end, strand, type, name):
     62..419     +  promoter       SV40 promoter: SV40 enhancer and early promoter
    489..621     +  intron         chimeric intron: chimera between introns from human β-globin and immunoglobulin heavy chain genes
    666..684     +  promoter       T7 promoter: promoter for bacteriophage T7 RNA polymerase
    770..1705    +  CDS            hRluc: Renilla luciferase human codon-optimized
   1764..1812    +  polyA_signal   poly(A) signal: synthetic polyadenylation signal
   1821..2572    +  promoter       HSV TK promoter: herpes simplex virus thymidine kinase promoter
   2608..4260    +  CDS            luciferase: firefly luciferase; luc+; enhanced luc+ version of the luciferase gene AAS38485.1 42718124.0
   4304..4425    -  polyA_signal   SV40 poly(A) signal: SV40 polyadenylation signal
   4448..4516    -  CDS            large T antigen (fragment): large T antigen from SV40 (simian virus 40)
   4558..4662    +  promoter       AmpR promoter: bla
   4663..5523    +  CDS            AmpR: β-lactamase; bla; confers resistance to ampicillin, carbenicillin, and related antibiotics
   5694..6282    +  rep_origin     ori: high-copy-number ColE1/pMB1/pBR322/pUC origin of replication
