[The description below was written by a language model from this plasmid's Addgene catalogue record and pLannotate feature annotations shown in this document.]
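Description:
psiCHECK2-7xCGCGCG is a dual-luciferase reporter plasmid built on the psiCHECK2 backbone for expression in mammalian cells. It is propagated in E. coli as a high-copy plasmid through a ColE1/pUC-type origin and is selected with ampicillin via the β-lactamase gene driven by its own promoter.

The construct carries two independent reporter cassettes. In the first, the SV40 enhancer/early promoter, followed by a chimeric β-globin/immunoglobulin intron that promotes efficient mRNA processing, drives human codon-optimized Renilla luciferase (hRluc), which is terminated by a synthetic poly(A) signal. A T7 promoter lies just upstream of the hRluc coding sequence, so the reporter mRNA can also be produced by in vitro transcription. In the second cassette, the HSV thymidine kinase promoter drives firefly luciferase (luc+) with an SV40 poly(A) signal. This cassette provides an internal control on the same plasmid, so Renilla activity can be normalized for transfection and expression differences.

The insert is a synthetic element of seven CGCGCG motifs, introduced by Gibson cloning. It is not annotated in the feature table, and the record does not state its exact position. There is an unannotated gap between the T7 promoter and the start of hRluc, which would be consistent with placement in the Renilla 5′ UTR, but this is an inference only. The stated purpose is expression of a reporter gene bearing these motifs. The associated publication concerns RNA sequence-selective translation repression involving eIF4A and DDX3 at GNG motifs, which suggests the plasmid is used to test how a defined sequence motif in the mRNA affects reporter translation.
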