Addgene plasmid #233625: psiCHECK2-7xCGCGCG
Purpose: Expression of reporter gene with 7xCGCGCG motifs
Depositing lab: Shintaro Iwasaki. Depositing organization: RIKEN Pioneering Research Institute, Wako. Publication: DMDA-PatA mediates RNA sequence-selective translation repression by anchoring eIF4A and DDX3 to GNG motifs. Saito H, Handa Y, Chen M, Schneider-Poetsch T, Shichino Y, Takahashi M, Romo D, Yoshida M, Furstner A, Ito T, Fukuzawa K, Iwasaki S. Nat Commun. 2024 Sep 2;15(1):7418. doi: 10.1038/s41467-024-51635-9. PubMed 39223140.
Backbone
  Vector backbone: psiCHECK2
  Vector type: Luciferase
Growth in bacteria
  Bacterial resistance: Ampicillin, 100 μg/mL
  Growth temperature: 37°C
  Growth strain: DH5alpha
  Copy number: High Copy
Gene/Insert
  Gene/Insert name: 7xCGCGCG
  Species: Synthetic
  Cloning method: Gibson Cloning
Terms and licenses: Academic/Nonprofit Terms; Industry Terms: Not Available to Industry
How to cite: psiCHECK2-7xCGCGCG was a gift from Shintaro Iwasaki (Addgene plasmid # 233625 ; http://n2t.net/addgene:233625 ; RRID:Addgene_233625)
